>Addgene plasmid #186752 | pAAV-CBA-Con/Fon-EYFP-WPRE | addgene full sequence | sequence record 374361 | Addgene NGS Result
CCTGCAGGCAGCTGCGCGCTCGCTCGCTCACTGAGGCCGCCCGGGCGTCGGGCGACCTTTGGTCGCCCGG
CCTCAGTGAGCGAGCGAGCGCGCAGAGAGGGAGTGGCCAACTCCATCACTAGGGGTTCCTGCGGCCGCAC
GCGTTGACATTGATTATTGACTAGTTATTAATAGTAATCAATTACGGGGTCATTAGTTCATAGCCCATAT
ATGGAGTTCCGCGTTACATAACTTACGGTAAATGGCCCGCCTGGCTGACCGCCCAACGACCCCCGCCCAT
TGACGTCAATAATGACGTATGTTCCCATAGTAACGCCAATAGGGACTTTCCATTGACGTCAATGGGTGGA
GTATTTACGGTAAACTGCCCACTTGGCAGTACATCAAGTGTATCATATGCCAAGTACGCCCCCTATTGAC
GTCAATGACGGTAAATGGCCCGCCTGGCATTATGCCCAGTACATGACCTTATGGGACTTTCCTACTTGGC
AGTACATCTACGTATTAGTCATCGCTATTACCATGGTCGAGGTGAGCCCCACGTTCTGCTTCACTCTCCC
CATCTCCCCCCCCTCCCCACCCCCAATTTTGTATTTATTTATTTTTTAATTATTTTGTGCAGCGATGGGG
GCGGGGGGGGGGGGGGSGCGCGCCRGGSGGGGSGGGGSGGGGSGRGGGGSGGGGSGGGGCGAGGCGGAGA
GGTGCGGCGGCAGCCAATCAGAGCGGCGCGCTCCGAAAGTTTCCTTTTATGGCGAGGCGGCGGCGGCGGC
GGCCCTATAAAAAGCGAAGCGCGCGGCGGGCGGGAGTCGCTGCGCGCTGCCTTCGCCCCGTGCCCCGCTC
CGCCGCCGCCTCGCGCCGCCCGCCCCGGCTCTGACTGACCGCGTTACTCCCACAGGTGAGCGGGCGGGAC
GGCCCTTCTCCTCCGGGCTGTAATTAGCGCTTGGTTTAATGACGGCTTGTTTCTTTTCTGTGGCTGCGTG
AAAGCCTTGAGGGGCTCCGGGAGGGCCCTTTGTGCGGGGGGAGCGGCTCGGGGGGTGCGTGCGTGTGTGT
GTGCGTGGGGAGCGCCGCGTGCGGCTCCGCGCTGCCCGGCGGCTGTGAGCGCTGCGGGCGCGGCGCGGGG
CTTTGTGCGCTCCGCAGTGTGCGCGAGGGGAGCGCGGCCGGGGGCGGTGCCCCGCGGTGCGGGGGGGGCT
GCGAGGGGAACAAAGGCTGCGTGCGGGGTGTGTGCGTGGGGGGGTGAGCAGGGGGTGTGGGCGCGTCGGT
CGGGCTGCAACCCCCCCTGCACCCCCCTCCCCGAGTTGCTGAGCACGGCCCGGCTTCGGGTGCGGGGCTC
CGTACGGGGCGTGGCGCGGGGCTCGCCGTGCCGGGCGGGGGGTGGCGGCAGGTGGGGGTGCCGGGCGGGG
CGGGGCCGCCTCGGGCCGGGGAGGGCTCGGGGGAGGGGCGCGGCGGCCCCCGGAGCGCCGGCGGCTGTCG
AGGCGCGGCGAGCCGCAGCCATTGCCTTTTATGGTAATCGTGCGAGAGGGCGCAGGGACTTCCTTTGTCC
CAAATCTGTGCGGAGCCGAAATCTGGGAGGCGCCGCCGCACCCCCTCTAGCGGGCGCGGGGCGAAGCGGT
GCGGCGCCGGCAGGAAGGAAATGGGCGGGGAGGGCCTTCGTGCGTCGCCGCGCCGCCGTCCCCTTCTCCC
TCTCCAGCCTCGGGGCTGTCCGCGGGGGGACGGCTGCCTTCGGGGGGGACGGGGCAGGGCGGGGTTCGGC
TTCTGGCGTGTGACCGGCGGCTCTAGAGCCTCTGCTAACCATGTTCATGCCTTCTTCTTTTTCCTACAGC
TCCTGGGCAACGTGCTGGTTATTGTGCTGTCTCATCATTTTGGCAAAGAATTCTGCAGTCGACGGTACCG
CGGGCCCGGGATCCATAACTTCGTATAGGATACTTTATACGAAGTTATGTAGCTGGAGCAATTTGAAAAG
ATTGTTGTATTACCTCTAGCTGCGCTTAATAACTTCGTATAGTATACCTTATACGAAGTTATACTAGTCC
TCCTGTACTCACCTTGCCGGTGGTGCAGATGAACTTCAGGGTCAGCTTGCCGTAGGTGGCATCGCCCTCG
CCCTCGCCGGACACGCTGAACTTGTGGCCGTTTACGTCGCCGTCCAGCTCGACCAGGATGGGCACCACCC
CGGTGAACAGCTCCTCGCCCTTGCTCACCATGGTGGCTAGCATAACTTCGTATAAAGTATCCTATACGAA
GTTATTTGCCTTAACCCAGAAATTATCACTGTTATTCTTTAGATAGGTGCAAAGAATAACTTCGTATAAG
GTATACTATACGAAGTTATGGTACCGAAGTTCCTATTCTTCAAATAGTATAGGAACTTCAATTGTTATTG
GTGCAAAGAATCACTTCCTTAAGTCTTTATACTGCCCAGGAAGTTCCTATTCTTCAAAAGGTATAGGAAC
TTCGGCGCGCCTTACTTGTACAGCTCGTCCATGCCGAGAGTGATCCCGGCGGCGGTCACGAACTCCAGCA
GGACCATGTGATCGCGCTTCTCGTTGGGGTCTTTGCTCAGGGCGGACTGGTAGCTCAGGTAGTGGTTGTC
GGGCAGCAGCACGGGGCCGTCGCCGATGGGGGTGTTCTGCTGGTAGTGGTCGGCGAGCTGCACGCTGCCG
TCCTCGATGTTGTGGCGGATCTTGAAGTTCACCTTGATGCCGTTCTTCTGCTTGTCGGCCATGATATAGA
CGTTGTGGCTGTTGTAGTTGTACTCCAGCTTGTGCCCCAGGATGTTGCCGTCCTCCTTGAAGTCGATGCC
CTTCAGCTCGATGCGGTTCACCAGGGTGTCGCCCTCGAACTTCACCTCGGCGCGGGTCTTGTAGTTGCCG
TCGTCCTTGAAGAAGATGGTGCGCTCCTGGACGTAGCCTTCGGGCATGGCGGACTTGAAGAAGTCGTGCT
GCTTCATGTGGTCGGGGTAGCGGGCGAAGCACTGCAGGCCGTAGCCGAAGGTGGTCACGAGGGTGGGCCA
GGGCACGGGCAGCTGTGGGACGACATGACTTAACCAGTTAACCATGTTCTCTGAACATGAGAAGGGCTGG
CCACTCTCCAGAGCTCGAAGTTCCTATACTATTTGAAGAATAGGAACTTCTTGCCTTAACCCAGAAATTA
TCACTGTTATTCTTTAGAATGGTGCAAAGAGAAGTTCCTATACCTTTTGAAGAATAGGAACTTCGAATTC
GATATCAAGCTTATCGATAATCAACCTCTGGATTACAAAATTTGTGAAAGATTGACTGGTATTCTTAACT
ATGTTGCTCCTTTTACGCTATGTGGATACGCTGCTTTAATGCCTTTGTATCATGCTATTGCTTCCCGTAT
GGCTTTCATTTTCTCCTCCTTGTATAAATCCTGGTTGCTGTCTCTTTATGAGGAGTTGTGGCCCGTTGTC
AGGCAACGTGGCGTGGTGTGCACTGTGTTTGCTGACGCAACCCCCACTGGTTGGGGCATTGCCACCACCT
GTCAGCTCCTTTCCGGGACTTTCGCTTTCCCCCTCCCTATTGCCACGGCGGAACTCATCGCCGCCTGCCT
TGCCCGCTGCTGGACAGGGGCTCGGCTGTTGGGCACTGACAATTCCGTGGTGTTGTCGGGGAAATCATCG
TCCTTTCCTTGGCTGCTCGCCTATGTTGCCACCTGGATTCTGCGCGGGACGTCCTTCTGCTACGTCCCTT
CGGCCCTCAATCCAGCGGACCTTCCTTCCCGCGGCCTGCTGCCGGCTCTGCGGCCTCTTCCGCGTCTTCG
CCTTCGCCCTCAGACGAGTCGGATCTCCCTTTGGGCCGCCTCCCCGCATCGATACCGAGCGCTGCTCGAG
AGATCTACGGGTGGCATCCCTGTGACCCCTCCCCAGTGCCTCTCCTGGCCCTGGAAGTTGCCACTCCAGT
GCCCACCAGCCTTGTCCTAATAAAATTAAGTTGCATCATTTTGTCTGACTAGGTGTCCTTCTATAATATT
ATGGGGTGGAGGGGGGTGGTATGGAGCAAGGGGCAAGTTGGGAAGACAACCTGTAGGGCCTGCGGGGTCT
ATTGGGAACCAAGCTGGAGTGCAGTGGCACAATCTTGGCTCACTGCAATCTCCGCCTCCTGGGTTCAAGC
GATTCTCCTGCCTCAGCCTCCCGAGTTGTTGGGATTCCAGGCATGCATGACCAGGCTCAGCTAATTTTTG
TTTTTTTGGTAGAGACGGGGTTTCACCATATTGGCCAGGCTGGTCTCCAACTCCTAATCTCAGGTGATCT
ACCCACCTTGGCCTCCCAAATTGCTGGGATTACAGGCGTGAACCACTGCTCCCTTCCCTGTCCTTCTGAT
TTTGTAGGTAACCACGTGCGGACCGAGCGGCCGCAGGAACCCCTAGTGATGGAGTTGGCCACTCCCTCTC
TGCGCGCTCGCTCGCTCACTGAGGCCGGGCGACCAAAGGTCGCCCGACGCCCGGGCTTTGCCCGGGCGGC
CTCAGTGAGCGAGCGAGCGCGCAGCTGCCTGCAGGGGCGCCTGATGCGGTATTTTCTCCTTACGCATCTG
TGCGGTATTTCACACCGCATA
[95 nt withheld, positions 4572-4666]
T
[46 nt withheld, positions 4668-4713]
C
[141 nt withheld, positions 4715-4855]
CCTTTGACGTTGGAGTCCACGTTCTTT
[37 nt withheld, positions 4883-4919]
ACTCTATCTCGGGCTATTCTTTTGATTTATAAGGGATTTTGCCGATTTCGGTCTATTGGTTAAAAAATGA
GCTGATTTAACAAAAATTTAACGCGAATTTTAACAAAATATTAACGTTTACAATTTTATGGTGCACTCTC
AGTACAATCTGCTCTGATGCCGCATAGTTAAGCCAGCCCCGACACCCGCCAACACCCGCTGACGCGCCCT
GACGGGCTTGTCTGCTCCCGGCATCCGCTTACAGACAAGCTGTGACCGTCTCCGGGAGCTGCATGTGTCA
GAGGTTTTCACCGTCATCACCGAAACGCGCGAGACGAAAGGGCCTCGTGATACGCCTATTTTTATAGGTT
AATGTCATGATAATAATGGTTTCTTAGACGTCAGGTGGCACTTTTCGGGGAAATGTGCGCGGAACCCCTA
TTTGTTTATTTTTCTAAATACATTCAAATATGTATCCGCTCATGAGACAATAACCCTGATAAATGCTTCA
ATAATATTGAAAAAGGAAGAGTATGAGTATTCAACATTTCCGTGTCGCCCTTATTCCCTTTTTTGCGGCA
TTTTGCCTTCCTGTTTTTGCTCACCCAGAAACGCTGGTGAAAGTAAAAGATGCTGAAGATCAGTTGGGTG
CACGAGTGGGTTACATCGAACTGGATCTCAACAGCGGTAAGATCCTTGAGAGTTTTCGCCCCGAAGAACG
TTTTCCAATGATGAGCACTTTTAAAGTTCTGCTATGTGGCGCGGTATTATCCCGTATTGACGCCGGGCAA
GAGCAACTCGGTCGCCGCATACACTATTCTCAGAATGACTTGGTTGAGTACTCACCAGTCACAGAAAAGC
ATCTTACGGATGGCATGACAGTAAGAGAATTATGCAGTGCTGCCATAACCATGAGTGATAACACTGCGGC
CAACTTACTTCTGACAACGATCGGAGGACCGAAGGAGCTAACCGCTTTTTTGCACAACATGGGGGATCAT
GTAACTCGCCTTGATCGTTGGGAACCGGAGCTGAATGAAGCCATACCAAACGACGAGCGTGACACCACGA
TGCCTGTAGCAATGGCAACAACGTTGCGCAAACTATTAACTGGCGAACTACTTACTCTAGCTTCCCGGCA
ACAATTAATAGACTGGATGGAGGCGGATAAAGTTGCAGGACCACTTCTGCGCTCGGCCCTTCCGGCTGGC
TGGTTTATTGCTGATAAATCTGGAGCCGGTGAGCGTGGGTCTCGCGGTATCATTGCAGCACTGGGGCCAG
ATGGTAAGCCCTCCCGTATCGTAGTTATCTACACGACGGGGAGTCAGGCAACTATGGATGAACGAAATAG
ACAGATCGCTGAGATAGGTGCCTCACTGATTAAGCATTGGTAACTGTCAGACCAAGTTTACTCATATATA
CTTTAGATTGATTTAAAACTTCATTTTTAATTTAAAAGGATCTAGGTGAAGATCCTTTTTGATAATCTCA
TGACCAAAATCCCTTAACGTGAGTTTTCGTTCCACTGAGCGTCAGACCCCGTAGAAAAGATCAAAGGATC
TTCTTGAGATCCTTTTTTTCTGCGCGTAATCTGCTGCTTGCAAACAAAAAAACCACCGCTACCAGCGGTG
GTTTGTTTGCCGGATCAAGAGCTACCAACTCTTTTTCCGAAGGTAACTGGCTTCAGCAGAGCGCAGATAC
CAAATACTGTTCTTCTAGTGTAGCCGTAGTTAGGCCACCACTTCAAGAACTCTGTAGCACCGCCTACATA
CCTCGCTCTGCTAATCCTGTTACCAGTGGCTGCTGCCAGTGGCGATAAGTCGTGTCTTACCGGGTTGGAC
TCAAGACGATAGTTACCGGATAAGGCGCAGCGGTCGGGCTGAACGGGGGGTTCGTGCACACAGCCCAGCT
TGGAGCGAACGACCTACACCGAACTGAGATACCTACAGCGTGAGCTATGAGAAAGCGCCACGCTTCCCGA
AGGGAGAAAGGCGGACAGGTATCCGGTAAGCGGCAGGGTCGGAACAGGAGAGCGCACGAGGGAGCTTCCA
GGGGGAAACGCCTGGTATCTTTATAGTCCTGTCGGGTTTCGCCACCTCTGACTTGAGCGTCGATTTTTGT
GATGCTCGTCAGGGGGGCGGAGCCTATGGAAAAACGCCAGCAACGCGGCCTTTTTACGGTTCCTGGCCTT
TTGCTGGCCTTTTGCTCACATGT
Features (pLannotate 1.2.2; 26 found; start..end, strand, type, name):
     12..39      +  repeat_region  AAV2 ITR (fragment): inverted terminal repeat of adeno-associated virus serotype 2 inverted
     68..95      +  repeat_region  AAV2 ITR (fragment): inverted terminal repeat of adeno-associated virus serotype 2 inverted
    146..525     +  enhancer       CMV enhancer: human cytomegalovirus immediate early enhancer
    527..802     +  promoter       chicken β-actin promoter: No description available
    803..1819    +  intron         chimeric intron: chimera between introns from chicken β-actin and rabbit β-globin
   1817..1873    +  CDS            HBB (fragment): HBB_LEPEU - Experimental evidence at protein level: Swiss-Prot protein existence level 1. Involved in oxygen transport from the lung to the various peripheral tissues. From Lepus europaeus (European hare).
   1868..1904    +  misc_feature   MCS (fragment): multiple cloning site
   1905..1938    +  protein_bind   lox2272: Cre-mediated recombination occurs in the 8-bp core sequence (GGATACTT). lox2272 sites are compatible with each other, but incompatible with loxP or loxN sites (Lee and Saito, 1988). Cre recombinase
   1989..2022    +  protein_bind   loxN: Cre-mediated recombination occurs in the 8-bp core sequence (GTATACCT). loxN sites are compatible with each other, but incompatible with loxP or lox2272 sites. Cre recombinase
   2043..2201    -  CDS            EYFP (fragment): EYFP is a basic (constitutively fluorescent) green/yellow fluorescent protein published in 1996, derived from Aequorea victoria. It is reported to be a very rapidly-maturing weak dimer with high acid sensitivity.
   2212..2245    -  protein_bind   lox2272: Cre-mediated recombination occurs in the 8-bp core sequence (GGATACTT). lox2272 sites are compatible with each other, but incompatible with loxP or loxN sites (Lee and Saito, 1988). Cre recombinase
   2246..2295    -  intron         β-globin intron (fragment): internally truncated intron from human β-globin
   2296..2329    -  protein_bind   loxN: Cre-mediated recombination occurs in the 8-bp core sequence (GTATACCT). loxN sites are compatible with each other, but incompatible with loxP or lox2272 sites. Cre recombinase
   2462..3024    -  CDS            EYFP (fragment): enhanced YFP mammalian codon-optimized
   3131..3181    -  intron         β-globin intron (fragment): internally truncated intron from human β-globin
   3215..3239    +  misc_feature   MCS (fragment): pBluescript multiple cloning site
   3239..3827    +  misc_feature   WPRE: woodchuck hepatitis virus posttranscriptional regulatory element
   3859..4335    +  polyA_signal   hGH poly(A) signal: human growth hormone polyadenylation signal
   4375..4515    +  repeat_region  AAV2 ITR: inverted terminal repeat of adeno-associated virus serotype 2 inverted
   4520..4571    -  misc_feature   bom (fragment): basis of mobility region from pBR322
   4590..5045    +  rep_origin     f1 ori (sequence partly withheld): f1 bacteriophage origin of replication; arrow indicates direction of (+) strand synthesis
   5046..5095    -  misc_feature   bom (fragment): basis of mobility region from pBR322
   5197..5232    -  CDS            rop (fragment): Rop protein, which maintains plasmids at low copy number; rop
   5327..5431    +  promoter       AmpR promoter: bla
   5432..6292    +  CDS            AmpR: β-lactamase; bla; confers resistance to ampicillin, carbenicillin, and related antibiotics
   6463..7051    +  rep_origin     ori: high-copy-number ColE1/pMB1/pBR322/pUC origin of replication
