[The description below was written by a language model from this plasmid's Addgene catalogue record and pLannotate feature annotations shown in this document.]
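Description:
pAAV-CBA-Con/Fon-EYFP-WPRE is an adeno-associated virus transfer plasmid built on a pAAV backbone and designed for intersectional reporter expression: EYFP is produced only in cells that contain both Cre and Flp recombinases. In bacteria it is maintained as a high-copy plasmid through a ColE1/pUC-type origin and selected with ampicillin via the bla gene; an f1 origin is also present. The expression cassette is flanked by AAV2 inverted terminal repeats, which direct replication and packaging of the intervening DNA into AAV particles. The left ITR is annotated only as short fragments in the sequence record, while the right ITR is detected in full.

Transcription is driven by the composite CBA promoter, made up of the CMV immediate-early enhancer, the chicken β-actin promoter and a chimeric β-actin/β-globin intron. Downstream, the EYFP coding sequence is split into two fragments, both annotated in the reverse orientation relative to the promoter and associated with β-globin intron fragments. The first fragment is bracketed by oppositely oriented pairs of the mutually incompatible lox2272 and loxN sites, a double-inverted arrangement that lets Cre flip the segment irreversibly into the sense orientation. The "Fon" designation implies that the second fragment is inverted by Flp in the same way, but the feature table does not annotate any FRT-type sites, so their identity and positions are not recorded here. Once both segments are in the sense orientation, the intron sequence between them can be spliced out to yield an intact EYFP reading frame. A WPRE enhances transcript stability and expression, and the human growth hormone polyadenylation signal terminates the message. The construct is intended for labelling cell populations defined by two genetic markers, such as multi-transmitter neurons in the brain.
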