Addgene plasmid #186752: pAAV-CBA-Con/Fon-EYFP-WPRE
Purpose: AAV-mediated Cre and Flp-dependent expression of EYFP under CBA promoter
Depositing lab: Yongling Zhu. Depositing organization: Northwestern University. Publication: Intersectional mapping of multi-transmitter neurons and other cell types in the brain. Xu J, Jo A, DeVries RP, Deniz S, Cherian S, Sunmola I, Song X, Marshall JJ, Gruner KA, Daigle TL, Contractor A, Lerner TN, Zeng H, Zhu Y. Cell Rep. 2022 Jul 5;40(1):111036. doi: 10.1016/j.celrep.2022.111036. PubMed 35793636.
Backbone
  Vector backbone: pAAV
  Vector type: AAV
Growth in bacteria
  Bacterial resistance: Ampicillin, 100 μg/mL
  Growth temperature: 37°C
  Growth strain: NEB Stable
  Copy number: High Copy
Gene/Insert
  Gene/Insert name: EYFP
  Promoter: CBA
  Cloning method: Ligation Independent Cloning
  Sequencing primers: 5′ CBA; 3′ WPRE
Terms and licenses: Academic/Nonprofit Terms; Industry Terms: Not Available to Industry
How to cite: pAAV-CBA-Con/Fon-EYFP-WPRE was a gift from Yongling Zhu (Addgene plasmid # 186752 ; http://n2t.net/addgene:186752 ; RRID:Addgene_186752)
